>Addgene plasmid #178032 | pET28a Cdk2ap1CAN | addgene full sequence | sequence record 357252 | Addgene NGS Result
TGGCGAATGGG
[124 nt withheld, positions 12-135]
C
[91 nt withheld, positions 137-227]
A
[49 nt withheld, positions 229-277]
CCTTTGACGTTGGAGTCCACGTTCTTT
[37 nt withheld, positions 305-341]
ACCCTATCTCGGTCTATTCTTTTGATTTATAAGGGATTTTGCCGATTTCGGCCTATTGGTTAAAAAATGA
GCTGATTTAACAAAAATTTAACGCGAATTTTAACAAAATATTAACGCTTACAATTTAGGTGGCACTTTTC
GGGGAAATGTGCGCGGAACCCCTATTTGTTTATTTTTCTAAATACATTCAAATATGTATCCGCTCATGAA
TTAATTCTTAGAAAAACTCATCGAGCATCAAATGAAACTGCAATTTATTCATATCAGGATTATCAATACC
ATATTTTTGAAAAAGCCGTTTCTGTAATGAAGGAGAAAACTCACCGAGGCAGTTCCATAGGATGGCAAGA
TCCTGGTATCGGTCTGCGATTCCGACTCGTCCAACATCAATACAACCTATTAATTTCCCCTCGTCAAAAA
TAAGGTTATCAAGTGAGAAATCACCATGAGTGACGACTGAATCCGGTGAGAATGGCAAAAGTTTATGCAT
TTCTTTCCAGACTTGTTCAACAGGCCAGCCATTACGCTCGTCATCAAAATCACTCGCATCAACCAAACCG
TTATTCATTCGTGATTGCGCCTGAGCGAGACGAAATACGCGATCGCTGTTAAAAGGACAATTACAAACAG
GAATCGAATGCAACCGGCGCAGGAACACTGCCAGCGCATCAACAATATTTTCACCTGAATCAGGATATTC
TTCTAATACCTGGAATGCTGTTTTCCCGGGGATCGCAGTGGTGAGTAACCATGCATCATCAGGAGTACGG
ATAAAATGCTTGATGGTCGGAAGAGGCATAAATTCCGTCAGCCAGTTTAGTCTGACCATCTCATCTGTAA
CATCATTGGCAACGCTACCTTTGCCATGTTTCAGAAACAACTCTGGCGCATCGGGCTTCCCATACAATCG
ATAGATTGTCGCACCTGATTGCCCGACATTATCGCGAGCCCATTTATACCCATATAAATCAGCATCCATG
TTGGAATTTAATCGCGGCCTAGAGCAAGACGTTTCCCGTTGAATATGGCTCATAACACCCCTTGTATTAC
TGTTTATGTAAGCAGACAGTTTTATTGTTCATGACCAAAATCCCTTAACGTGAGTTTTCGTTCCACTGAG
CGTCAGACCCCGTAGAAAAGATCAAAGGATCTTCTTGAGATCCTTTTTTTCTGCGCGTAATCTGCTGCTT
GCAAACAAAAAAACCACCGCTACCAGCGGTGGTTTGTTTGCCGGATCAAGAGCTACCAACTCTTTTTCCG
AAGGTAACTGGCTTCAGCAGAGCGCAGATACCAAATACTGTCCTTCTAGTGTAGCCGTAGTTAGGCCACC
ACTTCAAGAACTCTGTAGCACCGCCTACATACCTCGCTCTGCTAATCCTGTTACCAGTGGCTGCTGCCAG
TGGCGATAAGTCGTGTCTTACCGGGTTGGACTCAAGACGATAGTTACCGGATAAGGCGCAGCGGTCGGGC
TGAACGGGGGGTTCGTGCACACAGCCCAGCTTGGAGCGAACGACCTACACCGAACTGAGATACCTACAGC
GTGAGCTATGAGAAAGCGCCACGCTTCCCGAAGGGAGAAAGGCGGACAGGTATCCGGTAAGCGGCAGGGT
CGGAACAGGAGAGCGCACGAGGGAGCTTCCAGGGGGAAACGCCTGGTATCTTTATAGTCCTGTCGGGTTT
CGCCACCTCTGACTTGAGCGTCGATTTTTGTGATGCTCGTCAGGGGGGCGGAGCCTATGGAAAAACGCCA
GCAACGCGGCCTTTTTACGGTTCCTGGCCTTTTGCTGGCCTTTTGCTCACATGTTCTTTCCTGCGTTATC
CCCTGATTCTGTGGATAACCGTATTACCGCCTTTGAGTGAGCTGATACCGCTCGCCGCAGCCGAACGACC
GAGCGCAGCGAGTCAGTGAGCGAGGAAGCGGAAGAGCGCCTGATGCGGTATTTTCTCCTTACGCATCTGT
GCGGTATTTCACACCGCAATGGTGCACTCTCAGTACAATCTGCTCTGATGCCGCATAGTTAAGCCAGTAT
ACACTCCGCTATCGCTACGTGACTGGGTCATGGCTGCGCCCCGACACCCGCCAACACCCGCTGACGCGCC
CTGACGGGCTTGTCTGCTCCCGGCATCCGCTTACAGACAAGCTGTGACCGTCTCCGGGAGCTGCATGTGT
CAGAGGTTTTCACCGTCATCACCGAAACGCGCGAGGCAGCTGCGGTAAAGCTCATCAGCGTGGTCGTGAA
GCGATTCACAGATGTCTGCCTGTTCATCCGCGTCCAGCTCGTTGAGTTTCTCCAGAAGCGTTAATGTCTG
GCTTCTGATAAAGCGGGCCATGTTAAGGGCGGTTTTTTCCTGTTTGGTCACTGATGCCTCCGTGTAAGGG
GGATTTCTGTTCATGGGGGTAATGATACCGATGAAACGAGAGAGGATGCTCACGATACGGGTTACTGATG
ATGAACATGCCCGGTTACTGGAACGTTGTGAGGGTAAACAACTGGCGGTATGGATGCGGCGGGACCAGAG
AAAAATCACTCAGGGTCAATGCCAGCGCTTCGTTAATACAGATGTAGGTGTTCCACAGGGTAGCCAGCAG
CATCCTGCGATGCAGATCCGGAACATAATGGTGCAGGGCGCTGACTTCCGCGTTTCCAGACTTTACGAAA
CACGGAAACCGAAGACCATTCATGTTGTTGCTCAGGTCGCAGACGTTTTGCAGCAGCAGTCGCTTCACGT
TCGCTCGCGTATCGGTGATTCATTCTGCTAACCAGTAAGGCAACCCCGCCAGCCTAGCCGGGTCCTCAAC
GACAGGAGCACGATCATGCGCACCCGTGGGGCCGCCATGCCGGCGATAATGGCCTGCTTCTCGCCGAAAC
GTTTGGTGGCGGGACCAGTGACGAAGGCTTGAGCGAGGGCGTGCAAGATTCCGAATACCGCAAGCGACAG
GCCGATCATCGTCGCGCTCCAGCGAAAGCGGTCCTCGCCGAAAATGACCCAGAGCGCTGCCGGCACCTGT
CCTACGAGTTGCATGATAAAGAAGACAGTCATAAGTGCGGCGACGATAGTCATGCCCCGCGCCCACCGGA
AGGAGCTGACTGGGTTGAAGGCTCTCAAGGGCATCGGTCGAGATCCCGGTGCCTAATGAGTGAGCTAACT
TACATTAATTGCGTTGCGCTCACTGCCCGCTTTCCAGTCGGGAAACCTGTCGTGCCAGCTGCATTAATGA
ATCGGCCAACGCGCGGGGAGAGGCGGTTTGCGTATTGGGCGCCAGGGTGGTTTTTCTTTTCACCAGTGAG
ACGGGCAACAGCTGATTGCCCTTCACCGCCTGGCCCTGAGAGAGTTGCAGCAAGCGGTCCACGCTGGTTT
GCCCCAGCAGGCGAAAATCCTGTTTGATGGTGGTTAACGGCGGGATATAACATGAGCTGTCTTCGGTATC
GTCGTATCCCACTACCGAGATATCCGCACCAACGCGCAGCCCGGACTCGGTAATGGCGCGCATTGCGCCC
AGCGCCATCTGATCGTTGGCAACCAGCATCGCAGTGGGAACGATGCCCTCATTCAGCATTTGCATGGTTT
GTTGAAAACCGGACATGGCACTCCAGTCGCCTTCCCGTTCCGCTATCGGCTGAATTTGATTGCGAGTGAG
ATATTTATGCCAGCCAGCCAGACGCAGACGCGCCGAGACAGAACTTAATGGGCCCGCTAACAGCGCGATT
TGCTGGTGACCCAATGCGACCAGATGCTCCACGCCCAGTCGCGTACCGTCTTCATGGGAGAAAATAATAC
TGTTGATGGGTGTCTGGTCAGAGACATCAAGAAATAACGCCGGAACATTAGTGCAGGCAGCTTCCACAGC
AATGGCATCCTGGTCATCCAGCGGATAGTTAATGATCAGCCCACTGACGCGTTGCGCGAGAAGATTGTGC
ACCGCCGCTTTACAGGCTTCGACGCCGCTTCGTTCTACCATCGACACCACCACGCTGGCACCCAGTTGAT
CGGCGCGAGATTTAATCGCCGCGACAATTTGCGACGGCGCGTGCAGGGCCAGACTGGAGGTGGCAACGCC
AATCAGCAACGACTGTTTGCCCGCCAGTTGTTGTGCCACGCGGTTGGGAATGTAATTCAGCTCCGCCATC
GCCGCTTCCACTTTTTCCCGCGTTTTCGCAGAAACGTGGCTGGCCTGGTTCACCACGCGGGAAACGGTCT
GATAAGAGACACCGGCATACTCTGCGACATCGTATAACGTTACTGGTTTCACATTCACCACCCTGAATTG
ACTCTCTTCCGGGCGCTATCATGCCATACCGCGAAAGGTTTTGCGCCATTCGATGGTGTCCGGGATCTCG
ACGCTCTCCCTTATGCGACTCCTGCATTAGGAAGCAGCCCAGTAGTAGGTTGAGGCCGTTGAGCACCGCC
GCCGCAAGGAATGGTGCATGCAAGGAGATGGCGCCCAACAGTCCCCCGGCCACGGGGCCTGCCACCATAC
CCACGCCGAAACAAGCGCTCATGAGCCCGAAGTGGCGAGCCCGATCTTCCCCATCGGTGATGTCGGCGAT
ATAGGCGCCAGCAACCGCACCTGTGGCGCCGGTGATGCCGGCCACGATGCGTCCGGCGTAGAGGATCGAG
ATCTCGATCCCGCGAAATTAATACGACTCACTATAGGGGAATTGTGAGCGGATAACAATTCCCCTCTAGA
AATAATTTTGTTTAACTTTAAGAAGGAGATATACCATGGGCAGCAGCCATCATCATCATCATCACAGCAG
CGGCCTGGTGCCGCGCGGCAGCCATATGAAAATCGAAGAAGGTAAACTGGTAATCTGGATTAACGGCGAT
AAAGGCTATAACGGTCTCGCTGAAGTCGGTAAGAAATTCGAGAAAGATACCGGAATTAAAGTCACCGTTG
AGCATCCGGATAAACTGGAAGAGAAATTCCCACAGGTTGCGGCAACTGGCGATGGCCCTGACATTATCTT
CTGGGCACACGACCGCTTTGGTGGCTACGCTCAATCTGGCCTGTTGGCTGAAATCACCCCGGACAAAGCG
TTCCAGGACAAGCTGTATCCGTTTACCTGGGATGCCGTACGTTACAACGGCAAGCTGATTGCTTACCCGA
TCGCTGTTGAAGCGTTATCGCTGATTTATAACAAAGATCTGCTGCCGAACCCGCCAAAAACCTGGGAAGA
GATCCCGGCGCTGGATAAAGAACTGAAAGCGAAAGGTAAGAGCGCGCTGATGTTCAACCTGCAAGAACCG
TACTTCACCTGGCCGCTGATTGCTGCTGACGGGGGTTATGCGTTCAAGTATGAAAACGGCAAGTACGACA
TTAAAGACGTGGGCGTGGATAACGCTGGCGCGAAAGCGGGTCTGACCTTCCTGGTTGACCTGATTAAAAA
CAAACACATGAATGCAGACACCGATTACTCCATCGCAGAAGCTGCCTTTAATAAAGGCGAAACAGCGATG
ACCATCAACGGCCCGTGGGCATGGTCCAACATCGACACCAGCAAAGTGAATTATGGTGTAACGGTACTGC
CGACCTTCAAGGGTCAACCATCCAAACCGTTCGTTGGCGTGCTGAGCGCAGGTATTAACGCCGCCAGTCC
GAACAAAGAGCTGGCAAAAGAGTTCCTCGAAAACTATCTGCTGACTGATGAAGGTCTGGAAGCGGTTAAT
AAAGACAAACCGCTGGGTGCCGTAGCGCTGAAGTCTTACGAGGAAGAGTTGGCGAAAGATCCACGTATTG
CCGCCACCATGGAAAACGCCCAGAAAGGTGAAATCATGCCGAACATCCCGCAGATGTCCGCTTTCTGGTA
TGCCGTGCGTACTGCGGTGATCAACGCCGCCAGCGGTCGTCAGACTGTCGATGAAGCCCTGAAAGACGCG
CAGACTAATTCGAATTTCGAGGAAAATTTATATTTTCAAAGCGGCACCGTGGATGCCGGCGCCGATGCCG
GCAAGCCCCGGCCCGGCAGCAGCGAGAACCTGTACTTCCAGGGCGGCCGGCCGATGTCGTACAAGCCGAA
CTTGACCGCGCACATGCCCGCCGCCGCCCTCAACGCCGGAAGTGTCCACTCACCCTCTACTAGTATGGCG
ACCTCCTCCCAATATCGCCAGCTGCTGAGTGACTATGGGCCTCCATCGCTAGGCTACACCCAGGGAACTG
GAAATAGCCAGGTGCCTCAGAGTAAATATGCAGAGCTGCTGGCCATCATTGAAGAGTTGGGGAAAGAGAT
CAGACCGACGTATGCAGGGAGCAAGAGCGCCATGGAGAGGCTAAAACGAGGCATCATTCATGCCCGGAGC
CTGGTTCGGGAGTGCTTGGCTGAAACGGAACGGAATGCCAGGTCCTGATGAGCGGCCGCACTCGAGCACC
ACCACCACCACCACTGAGATCCGGCTGCTAACAAAGCCCGAAAGGAAGCTGAGTTGGCTGCTGCCACCGC
TGAGCAATAACTAGCATAACCCCTTGGGGCCTCTAAACGGGTCTTGAGGGGTTTTTTGCTGAAAGGAGGA
ACTATATCCGGAT
Features (pLannotate 1.2.2; 22 found; start..end, strand, type, name):
     12..440     +  rep_origin     f1 ori (sequence partly withheld): f1 bacteriophage origin of replication; arrow indicates direction of (+) strand synthesis
    493..550     +  promoter       AmpR promoter (fragment): bla
    559..1374    -  CDS            KanR: aminoglycoside phosphotransferase; aph(3')-Ia; confers resistance to kanamycin in bacteria or G418 (Geneticin®) in eukaryotes
   1496..2084    +  rep_origin     ori: high-copy-number ColE1/pMB1/pBR322/pUC origin of replication
   2270..2409    -  misc_feature   bom: basis of mobility region from pBR322
   2511..2702    -  CDS            rop: Rop protein, which maintains plasmids at low copy number; rop
   2719..3099    +  CDS            YPB1_ECOLX: Protein predicted: Swiss-Prot protein existence level 4. From Escherichia coli.
   3171..3462    -  CDS            TcR (fragment): tetracycline efflux protein; tet; confers resistance to tetracycline
   3477..3498    -  protein_bind   CAP binding site: CAP binding activates transcription in the presence of cAMP. E. coli catabolite activator protein
   3511..4593    -  CDS            lacI: lac repressor; lacI; The lac repressor binds to the lac operator to inhibit transcription in E. coli. This inhibition can be relieved by adding lactose or isopropyl-β-D-thiogalactopyranoside (IPTG).
   4594..4671    -  promoter       lacI promoter: lacI
   4679..4958    -  CDS            TcR (fragment): tetracycline efflux protein; tet; confers resistance to tetracycline
   4980..4998    +  promoter       T7 promoter: promoter for bacteriophage T7 RNA polymerase
   4999..5023    +  protein_bind   lac operator: The lac repressor binds to the lac operator to inhibit transcription in E. coli. This inhibition can be relieved by adding lactose or isopropyl-β-D-thiogalactopyranoside (IPTG). lac repressor encoded by lacI
   5038..5060    +  RBS            RBS: efficient ribosome binding site from bacteriophage T7 gene 10 (Olins and Rangwala, 1989)
   5079..5095    +  CDS            capTEV™ (fragment): composite tag for in vivo biotinylation, TEV protease cleavage, and 6xHis tagging
   5106..5123    +  CDS            thrombin site: thrombin recognition and cleavage site
   5127..6227    +  CDS            MBP: maltose binding protein from E. coli; malE (mutated); This version of the gene does not encode a signal sequence, so MBP will remain in the cytosol.
   6345..6686    +  CDS            Cdk2ap1: CDKA1_MOUSE - Also known as Cdkap1, Doc1. Experimental evidence at protein level: Swiss-Prot protein existence level 1. specific inhibitor of the cell-cycle kinase CDK2. From Mus musculus (Mouse).
   6708..6725    +  CDS            9xHis (fragment): 9xHis affinity tag
   6735..6784    +  CDS            SET1 (fragment): solubility-enhancement tag derived from T7 phage gene 10B
   6792..6839    +  terminator     T7 terminator: transcription terminator for bacteriophage T7 RNA polymerase
