[The description below was written by a language model from this plasmid's Addgene catalogue record and pLannotate feature annotations shown in this document.]
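Description:
pET28a Cdk2ap1CAN is a bacterial expression plasmid built on the pET28a backbone for producing recombinant mouse Cdk2ap1 in E. coli for protein purification. It is maintained through a ColE1/pBR322-type origin. The feature table also shows the adjacent bom region and rop gene typical of pET vectors, although the catalogue lists the plasmid as high copy. Selection is by kanamycin through an aminoglycoside phosphotransferase gene, and an f1 origin is also present. Short fragments annotated as TcR, an AmpR promoter fragment and a predicted E. coli ORF appear to be backbone remnants rather than functional parts.

The expression cassette is driven by a T7 promoter followed directly by a lac operator, and the plasmid carries its own lacI gene. Transcription therefore requires a host supplying T7 RNA polymerase and is held off by the lac repressor until induced with IPTG. Downstream of the T7 gene 10 ribosome binding site, the reading frame encodes an N-terminal 6xHis tag, a thrombin cleavage site and a cytosolic (signal-less) maltose binding protein. The record describes a TEV site and linker next, then the Cdk2ap1 coding sequence, a described inhibitor of the cell-cycle kinase CDK2. The listed insert size of about 1.5 kb evidently covers MBP plus Cdk2ap1, cloned between NdeI and XhoI. MBP is generally used to aid solubility and allow amylose affinity capture, the His tag allows metal-affinity purification, and the protease sites let the tags be removed. The backbone's C-terminal His sequence lies after the insert, but the record does not state whether it is translated. A T7 terminator closes the unit. The "CAN" suffix presumably denotes the canonical isoform, though the record does not define it.
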