Addgene plasmid #178032: pET28a Cdk2ap1CAN
Purpose: Expression vector for the purpose of protein purification.
Depositing lab: Lin He. Depositing organization: University of California, Berkeley. Publication: A mouse-specific retrotransposon drives a conserved Cdk2ap1 isoform essential for development. Modzelewski AJ, Shao W, Chen J, Lee A, Qi X, Noon M, Tjokro K, Sales G, Biton A, Anand A, Speed TP, Xuan Z, Wang T, Risso D, He L. Cell. 2021 Oct 7. pii: S0092-8674(21)01104-1. doi: 10.1016/j.cell.2021.09.021. PubMed 34644528.
Backbone
  Vector backbone: pET28a
  Backbone manufacturer: EMD Biosciences
  Backbone size w/o insert (bp): 5369
  Total vector size (bp): 6868
  Vector type: Bacterial Expression ; Nonviral
Growth in bacteria
  Bacterial resistance: Kanamycin, 50 μg/mL
  Growth temperature: 37°C
  Growth strain: DH5alpha
  Copy number: High Copy
Gene/Insert
  Gene/Insert name: Cdk2ap1
  Species: M. musculus (mouse)
  Insert size (bp): 1499
  GenBank ID: 13445 13445
  Entrez Gene: Cdk2ap1 (a.k.a. Apc10, Cdkap1, DORC1, Doc1, ST19, doc-1, p12)
  Promoter: T7LacI
  Tag / fusion protein: 6xHIS - Thrombin - MBP- TEV-TRS (N terminal on insert)
  Cloning method: Restriction Enzyme; 5′ cloning site NDE1 (not destroyed); 3′ cloning site XHOI (not destroyed)
  Sequencing primers: 5′ ggggaattgtgagcggataac; 3′ gccaactcagcttcctttcg
Terms and licenses: Academic/Nonprofit Terms; Industry Terms: Not Available to Industry
How to cite: pET28a Cdk2ap1CAN was a gift from Lin He (Addgene plasmid # 178032 ; http://n2t.net/addgene:178032 ; RRID:Addgene_178032)
